>Addgene plasmid #27012 | ΔNp63gamma-FLAG | addgene full sequence | sequence record 358144 | NGS 5'-nnnn-3'
GACGGATCGGGAGATCTCCCGATCCCCTATGGTGCACTCTCAGTACAATCTGCTCTGATGCCGCATAGTT
AAGCCAGTATCTGCTCCCTGCTTGTGTGTTGGAGGTCGCTGAGTAGTGCGCGAGCAAAATTTAAGCTACA
ACAAGGCAAGGCTTGACCGACAATTGCATGAAGAATCTGCTTAGGGTTAGGCGTTTTGCGCTGCTTCGCG
ATGTACGGGCCAGATATACGCGTTGACATTGATTATTGACTAGTTATTAATAGTAATCAATTACGGGGTC
ATTAGTTCATAGCCCATATATGGAGTTCCGCGTTACATAACTTACGGTAAATGGCCCGCCTGGCTGACCG
CCCAACGACCCCCGCCCATTGACGTCAATAATGACGTATGTTCCCATAGTAACGCCAATAGGGACTTTCC
ATTGACGTCAATGGGTGGAGTATTTACGGTAAACTGCCCACTTGGCAGTACATCAAGTGTATCATATGCC
AAGTACGCCCCCTATTGACGTCAATGACGGTAAATGGCCCGCCTGGCATTATGCCCAGTACATGACCTTA
TGGGACTTTCCTACTTGGCAGTACATCTACGTATTAGTCATCGCTATTACCATGGTGATGCGGTTTTGGC
AGTACATCAATGGGCGTGGATAGCGGTTTGACTCACGGGGATTTCCAAGTCTCCACCCCATTGACGTCAA
TGGGAGTTTGTTTTGGCACCAAAATCAACGGGACTTTCCAAAATGTCGTAACAACTCCGCCCCATTGACG
CAAATGGGCGGTAGGCGTGTACGGTGGGAGGTCTATATAAGCAGAGCTCTCTGGCTAACTAGAGAACCCA
CTGCTTACTGGCTTATCGAAATTAATACGACTCACTATAGGGAGACCCAAGCTGGCTAGCGTTTAAACTT
AAGCTTGGTACCGAGCTCGGATCCATGTTGTACCTGGAAAACAATGCCCAGACTCAATTTAGTGAGCCAC
AGTACACGAACCTGGGGCTCCTGAACAGCATGGACCAGCAGATTCAGAACGGCTCCTCGTCCACCAGTCC
CTATAACACAGACCACGCGCAGAACAGCGTCACGGCGCCCTCGCCCTACGCACAGCCCAGCTCCACCTTC
GATGCTCTCTCTCCATCACCCGCCATCCCCTCCAACACCGACTACCCAGGCCCGCACAGTTTCGACGTGT
CCTTCCAGCAGTCGAGCACCGCCAAGTCGGCCACCTGGACGTATTCCACTGAACTGAAGAAACTCTACTG
CCAAATTGCAAAGACATGCCCCATCCAGATCAAGGTGATGACCCCACCTCCTCAGGGAGCTGTTATCCGC
GCCATGCCTGTCTACAAAAAAGCTGAGCACGTCACGGAGGTGGTGAAGCGGTGCCCCAACCATGAGCTGA
GCCGTGAATTCAACGAGGGACAGATTGCCCCTCCTAGTCATTTGATTCGAGTAGAGGGGAACAGCCATGC
CCAGTATGTAGAAGATCCCATCACAGGAAGACAGAGTGTGCTGGTACCTTATGAGCCACCCCAGGTTGGC
ACTGAATTCACGACAGTCTTGTACAATTTCATGTGTAACAGCAGTTGTGTTGGAGGGATGAACCGCCGTC
CAATTTTAATCATTGTTACTCTGGAAACCAGAGATGGGCAAGTCCTGGGCCGACGCTGCTTTGAGGCCCG
GATCTGTGCTTGCCCAGGAAGAGACAGGAAGGCGGATGAAGATAGCATCAGAAAGCAGCAAGTTTCGGAC
AGTACAAAGAACGGT
[75 nt withheld, positions 1766-1840]
GATGATGAACTGTTATACTTACCAGTGAGGGGCCGTGAGACTTATGAAATGCTGTTGAAGATCAAAGAGT
CCCTGGAACTCATGCAGTACCTTCCTCAGCACACAATTGAAACGTACAGGCAACAGCAACAGCAGCAGCA
CCAGCACTTACTTCAGAAACATCTCCTTTCAGCCTGCTTCAGGAATGAGCTTGTGGAGCCCCGGAGAGAA
ACTCCAAAACAATCTGACGTCTTCTTTAGACATTCCAAGCCCCCAAACCGATCAGTGTACCCAGACTACA
AGGACGACGATGACAAGTAGTAGGCGGCCGCTCGAGTCTAGAGGGCCCGTTTAAACCCGCTGATCAGCCT
CGACTGTGCCTTCTAGTTGCCAGCCATCTGTTGTTTGCCCCTCCCCCGTGCCTTCCTTGACCCTGGAAGG
TGCCACTCCCACTGTCCTTTCCTAATAAAATGAGGAAATTGCATCGCATTGTCTGAGTAGGTGTCATTCT
ATTCTGGGGGGTGGGGTGGGGCAGGACAGCAAGGGGGAGGATTGGGAAGACAATAGCAGGCATGCTGGGG
ATGCGGTGGGCTCTATGGCTTCTGAGGCGGAAAGAACCAGCTGGGGCTCTAGGGGGTATCCCC
[124 nt withheld, positions 2464-2587]
C
[91 nt withheld, positions 2589-2679]
A
[49 nt withheld, positions 2681-2729]
CCTTTGACGTTGGAGTCCACGTTCTTT
[37 nt withheld, positions 2757-2793]
ACCCTATCTCGGTCTATTCTTTTGATTTATAAGGGATTTTGCCGATTTCGGCCTATTGGTTAAAAAATGA
GCTGATTTAACAAAAATTTAACGCGAATTAATTCTGTGGAATGTGTGTCAGTTAGGGTGTGGAAAGTCCC
CAGGCTCCCCAGCAGGCAGAAGTATGCAAAGCATGCATCTCAATTAGTCAGCAACCAGGTGTGGAAAGTC
CCCAGGCTCCCCAGCAGGCAGAAGTATGCAAAGCATGCATCTCAATTAGTCAGCAACCATAGTCCCGCCC
CTAACTCCGCCCATCCCGCCCCTAACTCCGCCCAGTTCCGCCCATTCTCCGCCCCATGGCTGACTAATTT
TTTTTATTTATGCAGAGGCCGAGGCCGCCTCTGCCTCTGAGCTATTCCAGAAGTAGTGAGGAGGCTTTTT
TGGAGGCCTAGGCTTTTGCAAAAAGCTCCCGGGAGCTTGTATATCCATTTTCGGATCTGATCAGCACGTG
ATGAAAAAGCCTGAACTCACCGCGACGTCTGTCGAGAAGTTTCTGATCGAAAAGTTCGACAGCGTCTCCG
ACCTGATGCAGCTCTCGGAGGGCGAAGAATCTCGTGCTTTCAGCTTCGATGTAGGAGGGCGTGGATATGT
CCTGCGGGTAAATAGCTGCGCCGATGGTTTCTACAAAGATCGTTATGTTTATCGGCACTTTGCATCGGCC
GCGCTCCCGATTCCGGAAGTGCTTGACATTGGGGAATTCAGCGAGAGCCTGACCTATTGCATCTCCCGCC
GTGCACAGGGTGTCACGTTGCAAGACCTGCCTGAAACCGAACTGCCCGCTGTTCTGCAGCCGGTCGCGGA
GGCCATGGATGCGATCGCTGCGGCCGATCTTAGCCAGACGAGCGGGTTCGGCCCATTCGGACCGCAAGGA
ATCGGTCAATACACTACATGGCGTGATTTCATATGCGCGATTGCTGATCCCCATGTGTATCACTGGCAAA
CTGTGATGGACGACACCGTCAGTGCGTCCGTCGCGCAGGCTCTCGATGAGCTGATGCTTTGGGCCGAGGA
CTGCCCCGAAGTCCGGCACCTCGTGCACGCGGATTTCGGCTCCAACAATGTCCTGACGGACAATGGCCGC
ATAACAGCGGTCATTGACTGGAGCGAGGCGATGTTCGGGGATTCCCAATACGAGGTCGCCAACATCTTCT
TCTGGAGGCCGTGGTTGGCTTGTATGGAGCAGCAGACGCGCTACTTCGAGCGGAGGCATCCGGAGCTTGC
AGGATCGCCGCGGCTCCGGGCGTATATGCTCCGCATTGGTCTTGACCAACTCTATCAGAGCTTGGTTGAC
GGCAATTTCGATGATGCAGCTTGGGCGCAGGGTCGATGCGACGCAATCGTCCGATCCGGAGCCGGGACTG
TCGGGCGTACACAAATCGCCCGCAGAAGCGCGGCCGTCTGGACCGATGGCTGTGTAGAAGTACTCGCCGA
TAGTGGAAACCGACGCCCCAGCACTCGTCCGAGGGCAAAGGAATAGCACGTGCTACGAGATTTCGATTCC
ACCGCCGCCTTCTATGAAAGGTTGGGCTTCGGAATCGTTTTCCGGGACGCCGGCTGGATGATCCTCCAGC
GCGGGGATCTCATGCTGGAGTTCTTCGCCCACCCCAACTTGTTTATTGCAGCTTATAATGGTTACAAATA
AAGCAATAGCATCACAAATTTCACAAATAAAGCATTTTTTTCACTGCATTCTAGTTGTGGTTTGTCCAAA
CTCATCAATGTATCTTATCATGTCTGTATACCGTCGACCTCTAGCTAGAGCTTGGCGTAATCATGGTCAT
AGCTGTTTCCTGTGTGAAATTGTTATCCGCTCACAATTCCACACAACATACGAGCCGGAAGCATAAAGTG
TAAAGCCTGGGGTGCCTAATGAGTGAGCTAACTCACATTAATTGCGTTGCGCTCACTGCCCGCTTTCCAG
TCGGGAAACCTGTCGTGCCAGCTGCATTAATGAATCGGCCAACGCGCGGGGAGAGGCGGTTTGCGTATTG
GGCGCTCTTCCGCTTCCTCGCTCACTGACTCGCTGCGCTCGGTCGTTCGGCTGCGGCGAGCGGTATCAGC
TCACTCAAAGGCGGTAATACGGTTATCCACAGAATCAGGGGATAACGCAGGAAAGAACATGTGAGCAAAA
GGCCAGCAAAAGGCCAGGAACCGTAAAAAGGCCGCGTTGCTGGCGTTTTTCCATAGGCTCCGCCCCCCTG
ACGAGCATCACAAAAATCGACGCTCAAGTCAGAGGTGGCGAAACCCGACAGGACTATAAAGATACCAGGC
GTTTCCCCCTGGAAGCTCCCTCGTGCGCTCTCCTGTTCCGACCCTGCCGCTTACCGGATACCTGTCCGCC
TTTCTCCCTTCGGGAAGCGTGGCGCTTTCTCATAGCTCACGCTGTAGGTATCTCAGTTCGGTGTAGGTCG
TTCGCTCCAAGCTGGGCTGTGTGCACGAACCCCCCGTTCAGCCCGACCGCTGCGCCTTATCCGGTAACTA
TCGTCTTGAGTCCAACCCGGTAAGACACGACTTATCGCCACTGGCAGCAGCCACTGGTAACAGGATTAGC
AGAGCGAGGTATGTAGGCGGTGCTACAGAGTTCTTGAAGTGGTGGCCTAACTACGGCTACACTAGAAGAA
CAGTATTTGGTATCTGCGCTCTGCTGAAGCCAGTTACCTTCGGAAAAAGAGTTGGTAGCTCTTGATCCGG
CAAACAAACCACCGCTGGTAGCGGTGGTTTTTTTGTTTGCAAGCAGCAGATTACGCGCAGAAAAAAAGGA
TCTCAAGAAGATCCTTTGATCTTTTCTACGGGGTCTGACGCTCAGTGGAACGAAAACTCACGTTAAGGGA
TTTTGGTCATGAGATTATCAAAAAGGATCTTCACCTAGATCCTTTTAAATTAAAAATGAAGTTTTAAATC
AATCTAAAGTATATATGAGTAAACTTGGTCTGACAGTTACCAATGCTTAATCAGTGAGGCACCTATCTCA
GCGATCTGTCTATTTCGTTCATCCATAGTTGCCTGACTCCCCGTCGTGTAGATAACTACGATACGGGAGG
GCTTACCATCTGGCCCCAGTGCTGCAATGATACCGCGAGACCCACGCTCACCGGCTCCAGATTTATCAGC
AATAAACCAGCCAGCCGGAAGGGCCGAGCGCAGAAGTGGTCCTGCAACTTTATCCGCCTCCATCCAGTCT
ATTAATTGTTGCCGGGAAGCTAGAGTAAGTAGTTCGCCAGTTAATAGTTTGCGCAACGTTGTTGCCATTG
CTACAGGCATCGTGGTGTCACGCTCGTCGTTTGGTATGGCTTCATTCAGCTCCGGTTCCCAACGATCAAG
GCGAGTTACATGATCCCCCATGTTGTGCAAAAAAGCGGTTAGCTCCTTCGGTCCTCCGATCGTTGTCAGA
AGTAAGTTGGCCGCAGTGTTATCACTCATGGTTATGGCAGCACTGCATAATTCTCTTACTGTCATGCCAT
CCGTAAGATGCTTTTCTGTGACTGGTGAGTACTCAACCAAGTCATTCTGAGAATAGTGTATGCGGCGACC
GAGTTGCTCTTGCCCGGCGTCAATACGGGATAATACCGCGCCACATAGCAGAACTTTAAAAGTGCTCATC
ATTGGAAAACGTTCTTCGGGGCGAAAACTCTCAAGGATCTTACCGCTGTTGAGATCCAGTTCGATGTAAC
CCACTCGTGCACCCAACTGATCTTCAGCATCTTTTACTTTCACCAGCGTTTCTGGGTGAGCAAAAACAGG
AAGGCAAAATGCCGCAAAAAAGGGAATAAGGGCGACACGGAAATGTTGAATACTCATACTCTTCCTTTTT
CAATATTATTGAAGCATTTATCAGGGTTATTGTCTCATGAGCGGATACATATTTGAATGTATTTAGAAAA
ATAAACAAATAGGGGTTCCGCGCACATTTCCCCGAAAAGTGCCACCTGACGTC
Features (pLannotate 1.2.2; 21 found; start..end, strand, type, name):
     28..80      -  misc_feature   bom (fragment): basis of mobility region from pBR322
    235..614     +  enhancer       CMV enhancer: human cytomegalovirus immediate early enhancer
    615..818     +  promoter       CMV promoter: human cytomegalovirus (CMV) immediate early promoter
    814..847     +  LTR            5' LTR (truncated) (fragment): truncated 5' long terminal repeat (LTR) from HIV-1
    863..881     +  promoter       T7 promoter: promoter for bacteriophage T7 RNA polymerase
    977..2095    +  CDS            Tp63 (fragment) (sequence partly withheld): P63_MOUSE - Also known as P63, P73l, Tp73l, Trp63. Experimental evidence at protein level: Swiss-Prot protein existence level 1. Acts as a sequence specific DNA binding transcriptional activator or repressor. The isoforms contain a varying set of transactivation and auto-regulating transactivation inhibiting domains thus showing an isoform specific activity. May be required in conjunction with TP73/p73 for initiation of p53/TP53 dependent apoptosis in response to genotoxic insults and the presence of activated oncogenes. Involved in Notch signaling by probably inducing JAG1 and JAG2. Activates
   2117..2137    +  CDS            FLAG (fragment): FLAG® epitope tag, followed by an enterokinase cleavage site
   2194..2418    +  polyA_signal   bGH poly(A) signal: bovine growth hormone polyadenylation signal
   2422..2443    +  promoter       SV40 promoter (fragment): SV40 enhancer and early promoter
   2464..2892    +  rep_origin     f1 ori (sequence partly withheld): f1 bacteriophage origin of replication; arrow indicates direction of (+) strand synthesis
   2906..3235    +  promoter       SV40 promoter: SV40 enhancer and early promoter
   3284..4309    +  CDS            HygR: aminoglycoside phosphotransferase from E. coli; aph(4)-Ia; confers resistance to hygromycin
   4319..4444    +  CDS            ble (fragment): BLE_KLEPN - Experimental evidence at protein level: Swiss-Prot protein existence level 1. Binding protein with a strong affinity to the bleomycin family of antibiotics. Binds to CL990; an antimitotic-antibiotic compound. From Klebsiella pneumoniae.
   4439..4560    +  polyA_signal   SV40 poly(A) signal: SV40 polyadenylation signal
   4633..4649    -  protein_bind   lac operator: The lac repressor binds to the lac operator to inhibit transcription in E. coli. This inhibition can be relieved by adding lactose or isopropyl-β-D-thiogalactopyranoside (IPTG). lac repressor encoded by lacI
   4657..4687    -  promoter       lac promoter: promoter for the E. coli lac operon
   4702..4723    -  protein_bind   CAP binding site: CAP binding activates transcription in the presence of cAMP. E. coli catabolite activator protein
   4736..4828    -  CDS            lacI (fragment): lac repressor; lacI; The lac repressor binds to the lac operator to inhibit transcription in E. coli. This inhibition can be relieved by adding lactose or isopropyl-β-D-thiogalactopyranoside (IPTG).
   5011..5599    -  rep_origin     ori: high-copy-number ColE1/pMB1/pBR322/pUC origin of replication
   5770..6630    -  CDS            AmpR: β-lactamase; bla; confers resistance to ampicillin, carbenicillin, and related antibiotics
   6631..6735    -  promoter       AmpR promoter: bla
