[The description below was written by a language model from this plasmid's Addgene catalogue record and pLannotate feature annotations shown in this document.]
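Description:
ΔNp63gamma-FLAG is a mammalian expression plasmid built on the Invitrogen pcDNA3.1/hygro backbone and carrying the human TP63 isoform ΔNp63γ with a C-terminal FLAG epitope. The sequenced record is about 6.8 kb. The insert was placed between BamHI and NotI sites, both retained. It sits downstream of the human cytomegalovirus immediate-early enhancer and promoter and upstream of the bovine growth hormone polyadenylation signal, an arrangement that gives strong constitutive transcription in transfected mammalian cells. A T7 promoter lies between the CMV promoter and the coding sequence, which allows in vitro transcription and serves as a sequencing primer site. The automated annotation labels the roughly 1.1 kb open reading frame as a fragment matching mouse p63. This most likely reflects the high conservation of the protein and the reference database used, since the catalogue entry states the insert is human. Short hits to an HIV-1 LTR, ble, lacI and a second SV40 promoter fragment are probably annotation artefacts of backbone sequence rather than functional elements.

In E. coli the plasmid replicates from a high-copy ColE1/pUC-type origin and is selected with ampicillin through the β-lactamase gene. An f1 origin is also present and permits single-stranded DNA production. For mammalian selection, an SV40 early promoter drives a hygromycin resistance gene terminated by the SV40 polyadenylation signal, so stable lines can be derived.

ΔNp63 isoforms lack the N-terminal transactivation domain found in TAp63, and the γ variant differs at its C-terminal end. The record does not state a specific purpose, but the design fits ectopic expression of this isoform, with the FLAG tag allowing detection or immunoprecipitation.
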