Addgene plasmid #27012: ΔNp63gamma-FLAG
Depositing lab: David Sidransky.
Backbone
  Vector backbone: pCDNA3.1/hygro
  Backbone manufacturer: Invitrogen
  Backbone size w/o insert (bp): 5400
  Vector type: Mammalian Expression
Growth in bacteria
  Bacterial resistance: Ampicillin, 100 μg/mL
  Growth temperature: 37°C
  Growth strain: DH5alpha
  Copy number: High Copy
Gene/Insert
  Gene/Insert name: ΔNp63gamma (alt names: TP63; p63)
  Species: H. sapiens (human)
  Entrez Gene: TP63 (a.k.a. AIS, B(p51A), B(p51B), EEC3, KET, LMS, NBP, OFC8, RHS, SHFM4, TP53CP, TP53L, TP73L, p40, p51, p53CP, p63, p73H, p73L)
  Tag / fusion protein: FLAG (C terminal on insert)
  Cloning method: Restriction Enzyme; 5′ cloning site BamHI (not destroyed); 3′ cloning site NotI (not destroyed)
  Sequencing primers: 5′ T7; 3′ BGH-rev
Terms and licenses: Academic/Nonprofit Terms; Industry Terms: Not Available to Industry
How to cite: ΔNp63gamma-FLAG was a gift from David Sidransky (Addgene plasmid # 27012 ; http://n2t.net/addgene:27012 ; RRID:Addgene_27012)
