>Addgene plasmid #27012 | ΔNp63gamma-FLAG | depositor partial sequence | sequence record 12785 | Author sequence
ATGTTGTACCTGGAAAACAATGCCCAGACTCAATTTAGTGAGCCACAGTACACGAACCTGGGGCTCCTGA
ACAGCATGGACCAGCAGATTCAGAACGGCTCCTCGTCCACCAGTCCCTATAACACAGACCACGCGCAGAA
CAGCGTCACGGCGCCCTCGCCCTACGCACAGCCCAGCTCCACCTTCGATGCTCTCTCTCCATCACCCGCC
ATCCCCTCCAACACCGACTACCCAGGCCCGCACAGTTTCGACGTGTCCTTCCAGCAGTCGAGCACCGCCA
AGTCGGCCACCTGGACGTATTCCACTGAACTGAAGAAACTCTACTGCCAAATTGCAAAGACATGCCCCAT
CCAGATCAAGGTGATGACCCCACCTCCTCAGGGAGCTGTTATCCGCGCCATGCCTGTCTACAAAAAAGCT
GAGCACGTCACGGAGGTGGTGAAGCGGTGCCCCAACCATGAGCTGAGCCGTGAATTCAACGAGGGACAGA
TTGCCCCTCCTAGTCATTTGATTCGAGTAGAGGGGAACAGCCATGCCCAGTATGTAGAAGATCCCATCAC
AGGAAGACAGAGTGTGCTGGTACCTTATGAGCCACCCCAGGTTGGCACTGAATTCACGACAGTCTTGTAC
AATTTCATGTGTAACAGCAGTTGTGTTGGAGGGATGAACCGCCGTCCAATTTTAATCATTGTTACTCTGG
AAACCAGAGATGGGCAAGTCCTGGGCCGACGCTGCTTTGAGGCCCGGATCTGTGCTTGCCCAGGAAGAGA
CAGGAAGGCGGATGAAGATAGCATCAGAAAGCAGCAAGTTTCGGACAGTACAAAGAACGGT
[75 nt withheld, positions 832-906]
GATGATGAACTGTTATACTTACCAGTGAGGGGCCGTGAGACTTATGAAATGCTGTTGAAGATCAAAGAGT
CCCTGGAACTCATGCAGTACCTTCCTCAGCACACAATTGAAACGTACAGGCAACAGCAACAGCAGCAGCA
CCAGCACTTACTTCAGAAACATCTCCTTTCAGCCTGCTTCAGGAATGAGCTTGTGGAGCCCCGGAGAGAA
ACTCCAAAACAATCTGACGTCTTCTTTAGACATTCCAAGCCCCCAAACCGATCAGTGTACCCATAG
