>Addgene plasmid #27012 | ΔNp63gamma-FLAG | addgene partial sequence | sequence record 33206 | 27012 with BGH-rev
CTAGACTCGAGCGGCCGCCTACTACTTGTCATCGTCGTCCTTGTAGTCTGGGTACACTGATCGGTTTGGG
GGCTTGGAATGTCTAAAGAAGACGTCAGATTGTTTTGGAGTTTCTCTCCGGGGCTCCACAAGCTCATTCC
TGAAGCAGGCTGAAAGGAGATGTTTCTGAAGTAAGTGCTGGTGCTGCTGCTGTTGCTGTTGCCTGTACGT
TTCAATTGTGTGCTGAGGAAGGTACTGCATGAGTTCCAGGGACTCTTTGATCTTCAACAGCATTTCATAA
GTCTCACGGCCCCTCACTGGTAAGTATAACAGTTCATCATC
[75 nt withheld, positions 322-396]
ACCGTTCTTTGTACTGTCCGAAACTTGCTGCTTTCTGATGCTATCTTCATCCGCCTTCCTGTCTCTTCCT
GGGCAAGCACAGATCCGGGCCTCAAAGCAGCGTCGGCCCAGGACTTGCCCATCTCTGGTTTCCAGAGTAA
CAATGATTAAAATTGGACGGCGGTTCATCCCTCCAACACAACTGCTGTTACACATGAAATTGTACAAGAC
TGTCGTGAATTCAGTGCCAACCTGGGGTGGCTCATAAGGTACCAGCACACTCTGTCTTCCTGTGATGGGA
TCTTCTACATACTGGGCATGGCTGTTCCCCTCTACTCGAATCAAATGACTAGGA
